Addgene plasmid #134451: px459V2.0_Conc2
Purpose: (Empty Backbone) Empty concatemer vector in which 2 sgRNAs can be inserted; with Cas9 + Puro
Depositing lab: Daniel Stange. Depositing organization: Universitaetsklinikum Carl Gustav Carus, Technische Universitaet Dresden. Publication: Universal and Efficient Electroporation Protocol for Genetic Engineering of Gastrointestinal Organoids. Gaebler AM, Hennig A, Buczolich K, Weitz J, Welsch T, Stange DE, Pape K. J Vis Exp. 2020 Feb 18;(156). doi: 10.3791/60704. PubMed 32150173.
Backbone
  Vector backbone: pSpCas9(BB)-2A-Puro (PX459) V2.0
  Backbone manufacturer: Feng Zhang
  Modifications to backbone: The Backbone vector was PciI/XbaI digested and an amplified region from 3 gRNA concatemer vector (#84880) was inserted, which encodes for two U6 promotors.
  Vector type: Mammalian Expression, CRISPR
  Promoter: U6
  Selectable markers: Puromycin
Growth in bacteria
  Bacterial resistance: Ampicillin, 100 μg/mL
  Growth temperature: 37°C
  Growth strain: NEB Stable
  Copy number: Unknown
Gene/Insert
  Cloning method: Restriction Enzyme
Terms and licenses: Academic/Nonprofit Terms; Industry Terms: Not Available to Industry
Depositor comments: The sgRNAs can get introduced by golden gate cloning like described in Andersson-Rolf A et al.: Simultaneous paralogue knockout using a CRISPR-concatemer in mouse small intestinal organoids. Dev Biol. 2016. doi: 10.1016/j.ydbio.2016.10.016. For more information see protocol.
How to cite: px459V2.0_Conc2 was a gift from Daniel Stange (Addgene plasmid # 134451 ; http://n2t.net/addgene:134451 ; RRID:Addgene_134451)
