[The description below was written by a language model from this plasmid's Addgene catalogue record and pLannotate feature annotations shown in this document.]
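Description:
px459V2.0_Conc2 is an empty-backbone mammalian CRISPR expression plasmid of about 9.6 kb, derived from pSpCas9(BB)-2A-Puro (PX459) V2.0. The parental vector was cut with PciI and XbaI, and its single guide RNA cassette region was replaced by a fragment amplified from a three-guide concatemer vector, giving two tandem guide expression units. In the annotated sequence, each unit consists of a human U6 RNA polymerase III promoter followed, after a short gap that presumably holds the cloning site, by the Streptococcus pyogenes guide RNA scaffold. No spacers are present. According to the depositor, two user-chosen sgRNA sequences are introduced by Golden Gate cloning, so a single plasmid can deliver two guides at once.

Downstream of the guide cassettes, a hybrid promoter comprising the CMV enhancer, chicken β-actin promoter and a hybrid intron drives S. pyogenes Cas9. The annotation splits Cas9 into contiguous N- and C-terminal portions that together form the full coding region, which is followed by a nucleoplasmin nuclear localisation signal. A puromycin N-acetyltransferase gene sits just after it, linked through a 2A peptide according to the backbone name, and the transcript ends at a bGH polyadenylation signal. Transfected cells therefore co-express nuclease and puromycin resistance, allowing transient drug selection. A single AAV2 ITR, an f1 origin and small bom, rop and FLAG fragments are backbone remnants. The plasmid is propagated in E. coli through a high-copy ColE1/pUC origin with ampicillin resistance.

The associated publication describes electroporation-based genetic engineering of gastrointestinal organoids, and the cited concatemer method was developed for simultaneous knockout of paralogous genes.
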