Features (pLannotate 1.2.2; 21 found; start..end, strand, type, name):
     77..665     +  rep_origin     ori: high-copy-number ColE1/pMB1/pBR322/pUC origin of replication
    730..750     +  CDS            FLAG (fragment): FLAG® epitope tag, followed by an enterokinase cleavage site
    773..1013    +  promoter       U6 promoter: RNA polymerase III promoter for human U6 snRNA
   1040..1115    +  misc_RNA       gRNA scaffold: guide RNA scaffold for the Streptococcus pyogenes CRISPR/Cas9 system
   1171..1411    +  promoter       U6 promoter: RNA polymerase III promoter for human U6 snRNA
   1440..1515    +  misc_RNA       gRNA scaffold: guide RNA scaffold for the Streptococcus pyogenes CRISPR/Cas9 system
   1579..1864    +  enhancer       CMV enhancer: human cytomegalovirus immediate early enhancer; contains an 18-bp deletion relative to the standard CMV enhancer
   1866..2143    +  promoter       chicken β-actin promoter: No description available
   2144..2371    +  intron         hybrid intron: hybrid between chicken β-actin (CBA) and minute virus of mice (MMV) introns (Gray et al., 2011)
   2509..4110    +  CDS            Cas9(N): N-terminal portion of Streptococcus pyogenes Cas9 (Zetsche et al., 2015)
   4111..6609    +  CDS            Cas9(C): C-terminal portion of Streptococcus pyogenes Cas9 (Zetsche et al., 2015)
   6610..6657    +  CDS            nucleoplasmin NLS: bipartite nuclear localization signal from nucleoplasmin
   6727..7326    +  CDS            PuroR (fragment): puromycin N-acetyltransferase; pac from Streptomyces; confers resistance to puromycin
   7360..7471    +  polyA_signal   bGH poly(A) signal: bovine growth hormone polyadenylation signal
   7576..7716    +  repeat_region  AAV2 ITR: inverted terminal repeat of adeno-associated virus serotype 2 inverted
   7721..7772    -  misc_feature   bom (fragment): basis of mobility region from pBR322
   7791..8246    +  rep_origin     f1 ori (sequence partly withheld): f1 bacteriophage origin of replication; arrow indicates direction of (+) strand synthesis
   8247..8296    -  misc_feature   bom (fragment): basis of mobility region from pBR322
   8398..8433    -  CDS            rop (fragment): Rop protein, which maintains plasmids at low copy number; rop
   8528..8632    +  promoter       AmpR promoter: bla
   8633..9493    +  CDS            AmpR: β-lactamase; bla; confers resistance to ampicillin, carbenicillin, and related antibiotics
>Addgene plasmid #134451 | px459V2.0_Conc2 | addgene full sequence | sequence record 266298 | Addgene NGS Result
TCATGACCAAAATCCCTTAACGTGAGTTTTCGTTCCACTGAGCGTCAGACCCCGTAGAAAAGATCAAAGG
ATCTTCTTGAGATCCTTTTTTTCTGCGCGTAATCTGCTGCTTGCAAACAAAAAAACCACCGCTACCAGCG
GTGGTTTGTTTGCCGGATCAAGAGCTACCAACTCTTTTTCCGAAGGTAACTGGCTTCAGCAGAGCGCAGA
TACCAAATACTGTTCTTCTAGTGTAGCCGTAGTTAGGCCACCACTTCAAGAACTCTGTAGCACCGCCTAC
ATACCTCGCTCTGCTAATCCTGTTACCAGTGGCTGCTGCCAGTGGCGATAAGTCGTGTCTTACCGGGTTG
GACTCAAGACGATAGTTACCGGATAAGGCGCAGCGGTCGGGCTGAACGGGGGGTTCGTGCACACAGCCCA
GCTTGGAGCGAACGACCTACACCGAACTGAGATACCTACAGCGTGAGCTATGAGAAAGCGCCACGCTTCC
CGAAGGGAGAAAGGCGGACAGGTATCCGGTAAGCGGCAGGGTCGGAACAGGAGAGCGCACGAGGGAGCTT
CCAGGGGGAAACGCCTGGTATCTTTATAGTCCTGTCGGGTTTCGCCACCTCTGACTTGAGCGTCGATTTT
TGTGATGCTCGTCAGGGGGGCGGAGCCTATGGAAAAACGCCAGCAACGCGGCCTTTTTACGGTTCCTGGC
CTTTTGCTGGCCTTTTGCTCACATGTGACTACAAGGACGACGATGACAAGGATCTCCAAGGTCGGGCAGG
AAGAGGGCCTATTTCCCATGATTCCTTCATATTTGCATATACGATACAAGGCTGTTAGAGAGATAATTAG
AATTAATTTGACTGTAAACACAAAGATATTAGTACAAAATACGTGACGTAGAAAGTAATAATTTCTTGGG
TAGTTTGCAGTTTTAAAATTATGTTTTAAAATGGACTATCATATGCTTACCGTAACTTGAAAGTATTTCG
ATTTCTTGGCTTTATATATCTTGTGGAAAGGACGAAACACCGGAGTCTTCGAGAAGACAGTTTTAGAGCT
AGAAATAGCAAGTTAAAATAAGGCTAGTCCGTTATCAACTTGAAAAAGTGGCACCGAGTCGGTGCTTTTT
TACCCCTACGACGTGCCCGACTACGCCGGATCTCCAAGGTCGGGCAGGAAGAGGGCCTATTTCCCATGAT
TCCTTCATATTTGCATATACGATACAAGGCTGTTAGAGAGATAATTAGAATTAATTTGACTGTAAACACA
AAGATATTAGTACAAAATACGTGACGTAGAAAGTAATAATTTCTTGGGTAGTTTGCAGTTTTAAAATTAT
GTTTTAAAATGGACTATCATATGCTTACCGTAACTTGAAAGTATTTCGATTTCTTGGCTTTATATATCTT
GTGGAAAGGACGAAACACCGGAAGTCTTCGAGAAGACAAGTTTTAGAGCTAGAAATAGCAAGTTAAAATA
AGGCTAGTCCGTTATCAACTTGAAAAAGTGGCACCGAGTCGGTGCTTTTTTATGGCATCAATGCAGAAGC
TGATCTCAGAGGAGGACCTGGGATCCTCTAGAGGTACCCGTTACATAACTTACGGTAAATGGCCCGCCTG
GCTGACCGCCCAACGACCCCCGCCCATTGACGTCAATAGTAACGCCAATAGGGACTTTCCATTGACGTCA
ATGGGTGGAGTATTTACGGTAAACTGCCCACTTGGCAGTACATCAAGTGTATCATATGCCAAGTACGCCC
CCTATTGACGTCAATGACGGTAAATGGCCCGCCTGGCATTGTGCCCAGTACATGACCTTATGGGACTTTC
CTACTTGGCAGTACATCTACGTATTAGTCATCGCTATTACCATGGTCGAGGTGAGCCCCACGTTCTGCTT
CACTCTCCCCATCTCCCCCCCCTCCCCACCCCCAATTTTGTATTTATTTATTTTTTAATTATTTTGTGCA
GCGATGGGGGCGGGGGGGGGGGGGGGGCGCGCGCCAGGCGGGGCGGGGCGGGGCGAGGGGCGGGGCGGGG
CGAGGCGGAGAGGTGCGGCGGCAGCCAATCAGAGCGGCGCGCTCCGAAAGTTTCCTTTTATGGCGAGGCG
GCGGCGGCGGCGGCCCTATAAAAAGCGAAGCGCGCGGCGGGCGGGAGTCGCTGCGCGCTGCCTTCGCCCC
GTGCCCCGCTCCGCCGCCGCCTCGCGCCGCCCGCCCCGGCTCTGACTGACCGCGTTACTCCCACAGGTGA
GCGGGCGGGACGGCCCTTCTCCTCCGGGCTGTAATTAGCTGAGCAAGAGGTAAGGGTTTAAGGGATGGTT
GGTTGGTGGGGTATTAATGTTTAATTACCTGGAGCACCTGCCTGAAATCACTTTTTTTCAGGTTGGACCG
GTGCCACCATGGACTATAAGGACCACGACGGAGACTACAAGGATCATGATATTGATTACAAAGACGATGA
CGATAAGATGGCCCCAAAGAAGAAGCGGAAGGTCGGTATCCACGGAGTCCCAGCAGCCGACAAGAAGTAC
AGCATCGGCCTGGACATCGGCACCAACTCTGTGGGCTGGGCCGTGATCACCGACGAGTACAAGGTGCCCA
GCAAGAAATTCAAGGTGCTGGGCAACACCGACCGGCACAGCATCAAGAAGAACCTGATCGGAGCCCTGCT
GTTCGACAGCGGCGAAACAGCCGAGGCCACCCGGCTGAAGAGAACCGCCAGAAGAAGATACACCAGACGG
AAGAACCGGATCTGCTATCTGCAAGAGATCTTCAGCAACGAGATGGCCAAGGTGGACGACAGCTTCTTCC
ACAGACTGGAAGAGTCCTTCCTGGTGGAAGAGGATAAGAAGCACGAGCGGCACCCCATCTTCGGCAACAT
CGTGGACGAGGTGGCCTACCACGAGAAGTACCCCACCATCTACCACCTGAGAAAGAAACTGGTGGACAGC
ACCGACAAGGCCGACCTGCGGCTGATCTATCTGGCCCTGGCCCACATGATCAAGTTCCGGGGCCACTTCC
TGATCGAGGGCGACCTGAACCCCGACAACAGCGACGTGGACAAGCTGTTCATCCAGCTGGTGCAGACCTA
CAACCAGCTGTTCGAGGAAAACCCCATCAACGCCAGCGGCGTGGACGCCAAGGCCATCCTGTCTGCCAGA
CTGAGCAAGAGCAGACGGCTGGAAAATCTGATCGCCCAGCTGCCCGGCGAGAAGAAGAATGGCCTGTTCG
GAAACCTGATTGCCCTGAGCCTGGGCCTGACCCCCAACTTCAAGAGCAACTTCGACCTGGCCGAGGATGC
CAAACTGCAGCTGAGCAAGGACACCTACGACGACGACCTGGACAACCTGCTGGCCCAGATCGGCGACCAG
TACGCCGACCTGTTTCTGGCCGCCAAGAACCTGTCCGACGCCATCCTGCTGAGCGACATCCTGAGAGTGA
ACACCGAGATCACCAAGGCCCCCCTGAGCGCCTCTATGATCAAGAGATACGACGAGCACCACCAGGACCT
GACCCTGCTGAAAGCTCTCGTGCGGCAGCAGCTGCCTGAGAAGTACAAAGAGATTTTCTTCGACCAGAGC
AAGAACGGCTACGCCGGCTACATTGACGGCGGAGCCAGCCAGGAAGAGTTCTACAAGTTCATCAAGCCCA
TCCTGGAAAAGATGGACGGCACCGAGGAACTGCTCGTGAAGCTGAACAGAGAGGACCTGCTGCGGAAGCA
GCGGACCTTCGACAACGGCAGCATCCCCCACCAGATCCACCTGGGAGAGCTGCACGCCATTCTGCGGCGG
CAGGAAGATTTTTACCCATTCCTGAAGGACAACCGGGAAAAGATCGAGAAGATCCTGACCTTCCGCATCC
CCTACTACGTGGGCCCTCTGGCCAGGGGAAACAGCAGATTCGCCTGGATGACCAGAAAGAGCGAGGAAAC
CATCACCCCCTGGAACTTCGAGGAAGTGGTGGACAAGGGCGCTTCCGCCCAGAGCTTCATCGAGCGGATG
ACCAACTTCGATAAGAACCTGCCCAACGAGAAGGTGCTGCCCAAGCACAGCCTGCTGTACGAGTACTTCA
CCGTGTATAACGAGCTGACCAAAGTGAAATACGTGACCGAGGGAATGAGAAAGCCCGCCTTCCTGAGCGG
CGAGCAGAAAAAGGCCATCGTGGACCTGCTGTTCAAGACCAACCGGAAAGTGACCGTGAAGCAGCTGAAA
GAGGACTACTTCAAGAAAATCGAGTGCTTCGACTCCGTGGAAATCTCCGGCGTGGAAGATCGGTTCAACG
CCTCCCTGGGCACATACCACGATCTGCTGAAAATTATCAAGGACAAGGACTTCCTGGACAATGAGGAAAA
CGAGGACATTCTGGAAGATATCGTGCTGACCCTGACACTGTTTGAGGACAGAGAGATGATCGAGGAACGG
CTGAAAACCTATGCCCACCTGTTCGACGACAAAGTGATGAAGCAGCTGAAGCGGCGGAGATACACCGGCT
GGGGCAGGCTGAGCCGGAAGCTGATCAACGGCATCCGGGACAAGCAGTCCGGCAAGACAATCCTGGATTT
CCTGAAGTCCGACGGCTTCGCCAACAGAAACTTCATGCAGCTGATCCACGACGACAGCCTGACCTTTAAA
GAGGACATCCAGAAAGCCCAGGTGTCCGGCCAGGGCGATAGCCTGCACGAGCACATTGCCAATCTGGCCG
GCAGCCCCGCCATTAAGAAGGGCATCCTGCAGACAGTGAAGGTGGTGGACGAGCTCGTGAAAGTGATGGG
CCGGCACAAGCCCGAGAACATCGTGATCGAAATGGCCAGAGAGAACCAGACCACCCAGAAGGGACAGAAG
AACAGCCGCGAGAGAATGAAGCGGATCGAAGAGGGCATCAAAGAGCTGGGCAGCCAGATCCTGAAAGAAC
ACCCCGTGGAAAACACCCAGCTGCAGAACGAGAAGCTGTACCTGTACTACCTGCAGAATGGGCGGGATAT
GTACGTGGACCAGGAACTGGACATCAACCGGCTGTCCGACTACGATGTGGACCATATCGTGCCTCAGAGC
TTTCTGAAGGACGACTCCATCGACAACAAGGTGCTGACCAGAAGCGACAAGAACCGGGGCAAGAGCGACA
ACGTGCCCTCCGAAGAGGTCGTGAAGAAGATGAAGAACTACTGGCGGCAGCTGCTGAACGCCAAGCTGAT
TACCCAGAGAAAGTTCGACAATCTGACCAAGGCCGAGAGAGGCGGCCTGAGCGAACTGGATAAGGCCGGC
TTCATCAAGAGACAGCTGGTGGAAACCCGGCAGATCACAAAGCACGTGGCACAGATCCTGGACTCCCGGA
TGAACACTAAGTACGACGAGAATGACAAGCTGATCCGGGAAGTGAAAGTGATCACCCTGAAGTCCAAGCT
GGTGTCCGATTTCCGGAAGGATTTCCAGTTTTACAAAGTGCGCGAGATCAACAACTACCACCACGCCCAC
GACGCCTACCTGAACGCCGTCGTGGGAACCGCCCTGATCAAAAAGTACCCTAAGCTGGAAAGCGAGTTCG
TGTACGGCGACTACAAGGTGTACGACGTGCGGAAGATGATCGCCAAGAGCGAGCAGGAAATCGGCAAGGC
TACCGCCAAGTACTTCTTCTACAGCAACATCATGAACTTTTTCAAGACCGAGATTACCCTGGCCAACGGC
GAGATCCGGAAGCGGCCTCTGATCGAGACAAACGGCGAAACCGGGGAGATCGTGTGGGATAAGGGCCGGG
ATTTTGCCACCGTGCGGAAAGTGCTGAGCATGCCCCAAGTGAATATCGTGAAAAAGACCGAGGTGCAGAC
AGGCGGCTTCAGCAAAGAGTCTATCCTGCCCAAGAGGAACAGCGATAAGCTGATCGCCAGAAAGAAGGAC
TGGGACCCTAAGAAGTACGGCGGCTTCGACAGCCCCACCGTGGCCTATTCTGTGCTGGTGGTGGCCAAAG
TGGAAAAGGGCAAGTCCAAGAAACTGAAGAGTGTGAAAGAGCTGCTGGGGATCACCATCATGGAAAGAAG
CAGCTTCGAGAAGAATCCCATCGACTTTCTGGAAGCCAAGGGCTACAAAGAAGTGAAAAAGGACCTGATC
ATCAAGCTGCCTAAGTACTCCCTGTTCGAGCTGGAAAACGGCCGGAAGAGAATGCTGGCCTCTGCCGGCG
AACTGCAGAAGGGAAACGAACTGGCCCTGCCCTCCAAATATGTGAACTTCCTGTACCTGGCCAGCCACTA
TGAGAAGCTGAAGGGCTCCCCCGAGGATAATGAGCAGAAACAGCTGTTTGTGGAACAGCACAAGCACTAC
CTGGACGAGATCATCGAGCAGATCAGCGAGTTCTCCAAGAGAGTGATCCTGGCCGACGCTAATCTGGACA
AAGTGCTGTCCGCCTACAACAAGCACCGGGATAAGCCCATCAGAGAGCAGGCCGAGAATATCATCCACCT
GTTTACCCTGACCAATCTGGGAGCCCCTGCCGCCTTCAAGTACTTTGACACCACCATCGACCGGAAGAGG
TACACCAGCACCAAAGAGGTGCTGGACGCCACCCTGATCCACCAGAGCATCACCGGCCTGTACGAGACAC
GGATCGACCTGTCTCAGCTGGGAGGCGACAAAAGGCCGGCGGCCACGAAAAAGGCCGGCCAGGCAAAAAA
GAAAAAGGAATTCGGCAGTGGAGAGGGCAGAGGAAGTCTGCTAACATGCGGTGACGTCGAGGAGAATCCT
GGCCCAATGACCGAGTACAAGCCCACGGTGCGCCTCGCCACCCGCGACGACGTCCCCAGGGCCGTACGCA
CCCTCGCCGCCGCGTTCGCCGACTACCCCGCCACGCGCCACACCGTCGATCCGGACCGCCACATCGAGCG
GGTCACCGAGCTGCAAGAACTCTTCCTCACGCGCGTCGGGCTCGACATCGGCAAGGTGTGGGTCGCGGAC
GACGGCGCCGCGGTGGCGGTCTGGACCACGCCGGAGAGCGTCGAAGCGGGGGCGGTGTTCGCCGAGATCG
GCCCGCGCATGGCCGAGTTGAGCGGTTCCCGGCTGGCCGCGCAGCAACAGATGGAAGGCCTCCTGGCGCC
GCACCGGCCCAAGGAGCCCGCGTGGTTCCTGGCCACCGTCGGAGTCTCGCCCGACCACCAGGGCAAGGGT
CTGGGCAGCGCCGTCGTGCTCCCCGGAGTGGAGGCGGCCGAGCGCGCCGGGGTGCCCGCCTTCCTGGAGA
CCTCCGCGCCCCGCAACCTCCCCTTCTACGAGCGGCTCGGCTTCACCGTCACCGCCGACGTCGAGGTGCC
CGAAGGACCGCGCACCTGGTGCATGACCCGCAAGCCCGGTGCCTGAGAATTCTAACTAGAGCTCGCTGAT
CAGCCTCGACTGTGCCTTCTAGTTGCCAGCCATCTGTTGTTTGCCCCTCCCCCGTGCCTTCCTTGACCCT
GGAAGGTGCCACTCCCACTGTCCTTTCCTAATAAAATGAGGAAATTGCATCGCATTGTCTGAGTAGGTGT
CATTCTATTCTGGGGGGTGGGGTGGGGCAGGACAGCAAGGGGGAGGATTGGGAAGAGAATAGCAGGCATG
CTGGGGAGCGGCCGCAGGAACCCCTAGTGATGGAGTTGGCCACTCCCTCTCTGCGCGCTCGCTCGCTCAC
TGAGGCCGGGCGACCAAAGGTCGCCCGACGCCCGGGCTTTGCCCGGGCGGCCTCAGTGAGCGAGCGAGCG
CGCAGCTGCCTGCAGGGGCGCCTGATGCGGTATTTTCTCCTTACGCATCTGTGCGGTATTTCACACCGCA
TA
[95 nt withheld, positions 7773-7867]
T
[46 nt withheld, positions 7869-7914]
C
[141 nt withheld, positions 7916-8056]
CCTTTGACGTTGGAGTCCACGTTCTTT
[37 nt withheld, positions 8084-8120]
ACTCTATCTCGGGCTATTCTTTTGATTTATAAGGGATTTTGCCGATTTCGGTCTATTGGTTAAAAAATGA
GCTGATTTAACAAAAATTTAACGCGAATTTTAACAAAATATTAACGTTTACAATTTTATGGTGCACTCTC
AGTACAATCTGCTCTGATGCCGCATAGTTAAGCCAGCCCCGACACCCGCCAACACCCGCTGACGCGCCCT
GACGGGCTTGTCTGCTCCCGGCATCCGCTTACAGACAAGCTGTGACCGTCTCCGGGAGCTGCATGTGTCA
GAGGTTTTCACCGTCATCACCGAAACGCGCGAGACGAAAGGGCCTCGTGATACGCCTATTTTTATAGGTT
AATGTCATGATAATAATGGTTTCTTAGACGTCAGGTGGCACTTTTCGGGGAAATGTGCGCGGAACCCCTA
TTTGTTTATTTTTCTAAATACATTCAAATATGTATCCGCTCATGAGACAATAACCCTGATAAATGCTTCA
ATAATATTGAAAAAGGAAGAGTATGAGTATTCAACATTTCCGTGTCGCCCTTATTCCCTTTTTTGCGGCA
TTTTGCCTTCCTGTTTTTGCTCACCCAGAAACGCTGGTGAAAGTAAAAGATGCTGAAGATCAGTTGGGTG
CACGAGTGGGTTACATCGAACTGGATCTCAACAGCGGTAAGATCCTTGAGAGTTTTCGCCCCGAAGAACG
TTTTCCAATGATGAGCACTTTTAAAGTTCTGCTATGTGGCGCGGTATTATCCCGTATTGACGCCGGGCAA
GAGCAACTCGGTCGCCGCATACACTATTCTCAGAATGACTTGGTTGAGTACTCACCAGTCACAGAAAAGC
ATCTTACGGATGGCATGACAGTAAGAGAATTATGCAGTGCTGCCATAACCATGAGTGATAACACTGCGGC
CAACTTACTTCTGACAACGATCGGAGGACCGAAGGAGCTAACCGCTTTTTTGCACAACATGGGGGATCAT
GTAACTCGCCTTGATCGTTGGGAACCGGAGCTGAATGAAGCCATACCAAACGACGAGCGTGACACCACGA
TGCCTGTAGCAATGGCAACAACGTTGCGCAAACTATTAACTGGCGAACTACTTACTCTAGCTTCCCGGCA
ACAATTAATAGACTGGATGGAGGCGGATAAAGTTGCAGGACCACTTCTGCGCTCGGCCCTTCCGGCTGGC
TGGTTTATTGCTGATAAATCTGGAGCCGGTGAGCGTGGAAGCCGCGGTATCATTGCAGCACTGGGGCCAG
ATGGTAAGCCCTCCCGTATCGTAGTTATCTACACGACGGGGAGTCAGGCAACTATGGATGAACGAAATAG
ACAGATCGCTGAGATAGGTGCCTCACTGATTAAGCATTGGTAACTGTCAGACCAAGTTTACTCATATATA
CTTTAGATTGATTTAAAACTTCATTTTTAATTTAAAAGGATCTAGGTGAAGATCCTTTTTGATAATC
